>Addgene plasmid #198783 | pCC20 | addgene full sequence | sequence record 390241 | Addgene NGS Result
AAGCTTGCATGCGCGGCCGCACTGACTGGGCCGGCCGGAATGGTCTACGGACAAACTGGTTTACTCATCG
AAAGACTTTGTGCTACTTTTTCGAAAGATTACAAGAAAAAACAAAGTGCAATTAAATGTGCTGTTATTTC
AATACTTGTTCTGATATGTAGTTCTTCAACAGGAAGACTGATTGTATGGGATGATCCCATTGATAAATAT
AATTTTGCATGCTATATTCCACCAAAAGAAAGTTATATTAGGGCAAATCATTATTTTACAATGTGTGCTG
TCCTGTCGACTATTAACTTTTGTATTTCTACATTTATTTTGAAATACAATAAACGATGCGAGTACCAGTC
AGTTTTGTTGGAATTGAAGTAGCAATGATAATAAAATTTCAGAACTCGTTTCAAAGTTGGTGCTCGTTTT
CAAAAGCAAGAACTGATAGAATCAACAAAAGCCATTTGTTTCTTAACGGTTTCTCAATTTGTGGCAGTTT
TTCTTAATTCATTCGGAATGATTGTTCTCGTATATATACAGGAAAGTATTTCTCATCGAATATTCAATTT
GTTGGTTGTATGGCTTTATGTCAGTTCTACAAACTCAACAATAAAACTATAAGAATTAGTATTTCAGGCG
TTTCCTATTGTTGTTTTGATGTTTCCTGTTATATTAGTTCATCAAATTCGTAGCAGTCGATGGCGCAGAG
CTTTAAAAATTAAAGTTATAAAGAATGAGAAGCAGACGCAGGATGATCATATGAAGCATATGAAGAATAT
GTGGATTTAACAATTTTTATTCTGTTTGTAAATTATATTTTGTTTCCATCCTGAACACTCCTTCTGGTTT
CACATCGGATTCAAAAGTTAATTTATTTATTCAAAATGTGTTTTTATTTGAGTTGATGTTGTATCCGTAG
ATTTTCAATTTTAAGTTCGTTTTGACTGAAACATATTTTACTGGAATTTATTCATTTTAATATATGTCAT
GCTTTTTGCTTCTGAATAGGGAACCTATAAAGGCAATCATATTACTTTTGTTTTCGCTTTCAAAATTGAA
TTTCCCAATTTTCACTGACATAATTAACAACCAAAAAACCTGTCTGAAGAAAATCGTGTTTTCCTTTTAT
GGCAAGCGTGTAAAATTGAATCTAACAAAGAGCCGGAAGAAAATTGAAAAGTTTGATCAACTTAGACGTC
ACGTGGTTTGGTATAAAGACTATTTTCAATTCGAGGTGTTCTTATAAGAATATATTGAAAACAACGTTTG
TTTTGTCATGTTATGCTGATTGATTCGAAAAATATATTTTGCTTTGAAACTAAATTGAGCTCAAACTTAT
TATAATAAAAATGAATTGAAAATAAAAACTTTCCCTATTTTCCCTAACACTTTCATAAATCCCATTAAAT
ACTTATATTGTAAATTTTTTTTTAGAAATCAACAATGTCGTATGTAAAGTGTGCTCCAGAAGAAATCATA
GAAAGATTCGAAAGTATACATCAAAAATCATCTCAAATTGTCTATCTTGCAGCAATAATTTCCACATTTA
TTACGACATATTTTGCTATAAAAGTTATCTTTACCCAATCTTTTTTCGAAATGTCCACAAAGATTCTATT
AGTTCAAAACTTATTTTACACGAATTTATATCAATTGTTCTACGGATTTGAAGCAATTGGAATGTTGTAC
AGAAGCTTCTTTCTCACAAATGAGCCTTGCCGTCGTCAACACACATTCTGCATCGGACCGAAAACTGTTG
GCAGTCTTATCAGCAAGAAAATCGATAAATTTCAGAGTCCGTTTCAAAGTTCGAGCTCGATTCCAAAAGC
AACAGCTGATCGAGTCAACTGAAGCCATTTGTTATTTAACACTTTCCCAGTTTTTGGCAGTCTTTGTAAA
TTCATCGGGTCTTGTGATAATGTCCTTTATCTGGGACAGTATGTCTATTCAATTATTCTACGCTTTGATC
GTTTGGCTCTATGTCAGTTTTTCTGCTATTTCACTATTTTCAATATAAAATTTTGCAGGCGTTCCCTGTT
GTTGCATTGATGTTCCCCGTACTTTTGATTTATCAAATTCGAAAAAGTCGATCGCGGAGAGCTCTGAAGA
TTAAAGAAATTAAGAATGAGAAACAGACACAAGATGATCATATTAAGCAGATGACTGACATGTGGACTTA
AGTTCGCCAGAAAAATAAGCTTTTATGCAGTTTTATGTGAAAGTGATTAATTGTTTCTATTTTATCACTG
TTGAAAAATAAAAACTTAAAAATGTAAAAAAATCTGCATATTTTTTAAACTACTTACAGTGTTGCAATAC
TGATATTTCCGCTTTTTAAGCAAATTCTAAATACCATTCACCAGTTAAAAAGTGCCGAAAACACATATCT
CCAAAACATAAAAAATGAATAAATTATTTATGTTCAGGTATGGTGCATGAAAAAAATTAACAAGTCATAT
AAGACGGAGTCGAGCTTCAAGTTTTGGAAAAATACATAATACGAGCTGATCAAGAAGAAACAATATTTCT
GGTTTAATGTGAAAACACTTCACTTCCTTTTAATTTCATATGCCAAATTTATTTGCATCTCTATTTTATA
AATGTTACTGGAAAACATAAAACAGCCATGATTGTTTTCAAAAAAGGATAACAACTTCAAACCCGCCAAC
AATGGTGATCTCTGATTTCGAAATTAGCTCAAAACGTCAGAAAATTGTTCTGGTTTGGAAAAATGTTCTA
CATGAAACCCTCATTAGTATTTTTTTCACAGTCTGAAAGAGATTTTTTTCAAAATGTCTAGAACCTTCTT
TGTGATTGAACCTGATAAGTACATATTCAAAGCAGTGTTTTTGAAAATTCATATGATTTTTTAATGTAAA
TCTTTCATAAGTGATCATATTCTCAGCAAGCTATTGAAGCGCCTAGTAAAAGTAGCTTATTCATATCGAC
AATATATTTAAATCCTTTTGATACAAAAAACCATTTTTCACCATTTGAATAATGTAAAAATCCCTCAAGT
TTAAGAATTTCAAGATTTTAACCTGCAACGTGATCATTTGGGTTCAGTCAACTGAAAATAATTTCAAAAT
ACGTTTTTTTTTCATATTTTCTTATTATTTTCATTTTCTGAACTTGTATTGTTTGAAACTATCAATGTCA
TTTCAAGTATTAATTTTTTTTAAATATCTCCTAAAGAACTTTTCTTATCACTTTTGTATTTTTCAGTTTC
AAGATTTCGGCGCGCCTCTAGAGGATCCCCGGGATTGGCCAAAGGACCCAAAGGTATGTTTCGAATGATA
CTAACATAACATAGAACATTTTCAGGAGGACCCTTGGCTAGGATGGGCCCTAAAAAGAAGCGTAAAGCTA
GCATGAAGCTGTTGTCTTCAATGGAACAAGCTTGCGACATATGCCGGTTAAAAAAACTCAGGTGCTCGAA
GGAAAAGCCCAAGTGTGCCAAGTGTCTGAAGAACAACTCGGAGTGCCGTTATTCTCCCAAGGCTATGAGG
TCCCCACTGACCAGGGCGCATCTGACAGAGGTAGAATCAAGGTTGGAAAAATTGGAAGATTTGTTTCTGC
TCATGTTTCCTCGGGAAAACCTGGACAGCATTTTGAACATGGACTCTTTGGACGAAGTGAAAGTAATGTT
GAAACAATTATATATGCAGGACTATGGTGACACGGATGCTGCTATGGATAGCTTGACCCCTATGGAAAAT
GGCATGTCTGAAGGGCCGAGAAAACACATGAAGACTGCGACATCATCGCCAAAAGTGGATGAAGATGGAA
GCCAAAGTCAGTTGAGTGTATCGCCGGAATTCCCGCTGCAGTCTGGTGGCGGAGGGGCTCCTAGGGGTTC
CGGACGGGCTGACGCATTGGACGATTTTGATCTGGATATGCTGGGAAGTGACGCCCTCGATGATTTTGAC
CTTGACATGCTTGGTTCGGATGCCCTTGATGACTTTGACCTCGACATGCTCGGCAGTGACGCCCTTGATG
ATTTCGACCTGGACATGCTGATTAACTAAGGTACCGAATTCGCTAGCCGGCCATACAAGTAATCCGGATG
ATCGACGCCAACGTCGTTGAATTTTCAAATTTTAAATACTGAATATTTGTTTTTTTTCCTATTATTTATT
TATTCTCTTTGTGTTTTTTTTCTTGCTTTCTAAAAAATTAATTCAATCCAAATCTAAACATTTTTTTTTC
TCTTTCCGTCTCCCAATTCGTATTCCGCTCCTCTCATCTGAACACAATGTGCAAGTTTATTTATCTTCTC
GCTTTCATTTCATTAGGACGTGGGGGGAATTGGTGGAAGGGGGAAACACACAAAAGGATGATGGAAATGA
AATAAGGACACACAATATGCAACAACATTCAATTCAGAAATATGGAGGAAGGTTTAAAAGAAAACATAAA
AATATATAGAGGAGGAAGGAAAACTAGTAAAAAATAAGCAAAGAAATTAGGCGAACGATGAGAATTGTCC
TCGCTTGGGCCCAAAAGGCCTTTTTTTTTTGGCGCCGACGTCAGGTGGCACTTTTCGGGGAAATGTGCGC
GGAACCCCTATTTGTTTATTTTTCTAAATACATTCAAATATGTATCCGCTCATGAGACAATAACCCTGAT
AAATGCTTCAATAATATTGAAAAAGGAAGAGTATGAGTATTCAACATTTCCGTGTCGCCCTTATTCCCTT
TTTTGCGGCATTTTGCCTTCCTGTTTTTGCTCACCCAGAAACGCTGGTGAAAGTAAAAGATGCTGAAGAT
CAGTTGGGTGCACGAGTGGGTTACATCGAACTGGATCTCAACAGCGGTAAGATCCTTGAGAGTTTTCGCC
CCGAAGAACGTTTTCCAATGATGAGCACTTTTAAAGTTCTGCTATGTGGCGCGGTATTATCCCGTATTGA
CGCCGGGCAAGAGCAACTCGGTCGCCGCATACACTATTCTCAGAATGACTTGGTTGAGTACTCACCAGTC
ACAGAAAAGCATCTTACGGATGGCATGACAGTAAGAGAATTATGCAGTGCTGCCATAACCATGAGTGATA
ACACTGCGGCCAACTTACTTCTGACAACGATCGGAGGACCGAAGGAGCTAACCGCTTTTTTGCACAACAT
GGGGGATCATGTAACTCGCCTTGATCGTTGGGAACCGGAGCTGAATGAAGCCATACCAAACGACGAGCGT
GACACCACGATGCCTGTAGCAATGGCAACAACGTTGCGCAAACTATTAACTGGCGAACTACTTACTCTAG
CTTCCCGGCAACAATTAATAGACTGGATGGAGGCGGATAAAGTTGCAGGACCACTTCTGCGCTCGGCCCT
TCCGGCTGGCTGGTTTATTGCTGATAAATCTGGAGCCGGTGAGCGTGGGTCTCGCGGTATCATTGCAGCA
CTGGGGCCAGATGGTAAGCCCTCCCGTATCGTAGTTATCTACACGACGGGGAGTCAGGCAACTATGGATG
AACGAAATAGACAGATCGCTGAGATAGGTGCCTCACTGATTAAGCATTGGTAACTGTCAGACCAAGTTTA
CTCATATATACTTTAGATTGATTTAAAACTTCATTTTTAATTTAAAAGGATCTAGGTGAAGATCCTTTTT
GATAATCTCATGACCAAAATCCCTTAACGTGAGTTTTCGTTCCACTGAGCGTCAGACCCCGTAGAAAAGA
TCAAAGGATCTTCTTGAGATCCTTTTTTTCTGCGCGTAATCTGCTGCTTGCAAACAAAAAAACCACCGCT
ACCAGCGGTGGTTTGTTTGCCGGATCAAGAGCTACCAACTCTTTTTCCGAAGGTAACTGGCTTCAGCAGA
GCGCAGATACCAAATACTGTTCTTCTAGTGTAGCCGTAGTTAGGCCACCACTTCAAGAACTCTGTAGCAC
CGCCTACATACCTCGCTCTGCTAATCCTGTTACCAGTGGCTGCTGCCAGTGGCGATAAGTCGTGTCTTAC
CGGGTTGGACTCAAGACGATAGTTACCGGATAAGGCGCAGCGGTCGGGCTGAACGGGGGGTTCGTGCACA
CAGCCCAGCTTGGAGCGAACGACCTACACCGAACTGAGATACCTACAGCGTGAGCTATGAGAAAGCGCCA
CGCTTCCCGAAGGGAGAAAGGCGGACAGGTATCCGGTAAGCGGCAGGGTCGGAACAGGAGAGCGCACGAG
GGAGCTTCCAGGGGGAAACGCCTGGTATCTTTATAGTCCTGTCGGGTTTCGCCACCTCTGACTTGAGCGT
CGATTTTTGTGATGCTCGTCAGGGGGGCGGAGCCTATGGAAAAACGCCAGCAACGCGGCCTTTTTACGGT
TCCTGGCCTTTTGCTGGCCTTTTGCTCACATGTTCTTTCCTGCGTTATCCCCTGATTCTGTGGATAACCG
TATTACCGCCTTTGAGTGAGCTGATACCGCTCGCCGCAGCCGAACGACCGAGCGCAGCGAGTCAGTGAGC
GAGGAAGCGGAAGAGCGCCCAATACGCAAACCGCCTCTCCCCGCGCGTTGGCCGATTCATTAATGCAGCT
GGCACGACAGGTTTCCCGACTGGAAAGCGGGCAGTGAGCGCAACGCAATTAATGTGAGTTAGCTCACTCA
TTAGGCACCCCAGGCTTTACACTTTATGCTTCCGGCTCGTATGTTGTGTGGAATTGTGAGCGGATAACAA
TTTCACACAGGAAACAGCTATGACCATGATTACGCCAAGCTGTAAGTTTAAACATGATCTTACTAACTAA
CTATTCTCATTTAAATTTTCAGAGCTTAAAAATGGCTGAAATCACTCACAACGATGGATACGCTAACAAC
TTGGAAATGAAAT
Features (pLannotate 1.2.2; 15 found; start..end, strand, type, name):
     22..777     +  CDS            sra-2 (fragment): SRA2_CAEEL - Protein inferred from homology: Swiss-Prot protein existence level 3. From Caenorhabditis elegans.
    862..878     -  promoter       OpIE-1 promoter (fragment): immediate-early gene 1 from the Orgyia pseudotsugata multicapsid nucleopolyhedrovirus; moderate constitutive baculovirus promoter for insect cell expression
   1435..1710    +  CDS            sra-2 (fragment): SRA2_CAEEL - Protein inferred from homology: Swiss-Prot protein existence level 3. From Caenorhabditis elegans.
   1754..1972    +  CDS            sra-2 (fragment): SRA2_CAEEL - Protein inferred from homology: Swiss-Prot protein existence level 3. From Caenorhabditis elegans.
   2013..2165    +  CDS            sra-2 (fragment): SRA2_CAEEL - Protein inferred from homology: Swiss-Prot protein existence level 3. From Caenorhabditis elegans.
   3236..3253    -  misc_feature   MCS (fragment): pUC18/19 multiple cloning site
   3363..3803    +  CDS            GAL4 (fragment): GAL4_YEAST - Experimental evidence at protein level: Swiss-Prot protein existence level 1. This protein is a positive regulator for the gene expression of the galactose-induced genes such as GAL1, GAL2, GAL7, GAL10, and MEL1 which code for the enzymes used to convert galactose to glucose. It recognizes a 17 base pair sequence in (5'-CGGRNNRCYNYNCNCCG-3') the upstream activating sequence (UAS-G) of these genes. From Saccharomyces cerevisiae (strain ATCC 204508 / S288c) (Baker's yeast).
   3981..3997    +  CDS            VP96 (fragment): 6 tandem repeats of the minimal activation domain of herpes simplex virus VP16 (Cheng et al., 2013)
   4548..4652    +  promoter       AmpR promoter: bla
   4653..5513    +  CDS            AmpR: β-lactamase; bla; confers resistance to ampicillin, carbenicillin, and related antibiotics
   5684..6272    +  rep_origin     ori: high-copy-number ColE1/pMB1/pBR322/pUC origin of replication
   6455..6547    +  CDS            lacI (fragment): lac repressor; lacI; The lac repressor binds to the lac operator to inhibit transcription in E. coli. This inhibition can be relieved by adding lactose or isopropyl-β-D-thiogalactopyranoside (IPTG).
   6560..6581    +  protein_bind   CAP binding site: CAP binding activates transcription in the presence of cAMP. E. coli catabolite activator protein
   6596..6626    +  promoter       lac promoter: promoter for the E. coli lac operon
   6634..6650    +  protein_bind   lac operator: The lac repressor binds to the lac operator to inhibit transcription in E. coli. This inhibition can be relieved by adding lactose or isopropyl-β-D-thiogalactopyranoside (IPTG). lac repressor encoded by lacI
