[The description below was written by a language model from this plasmid's Addgene catalogue record and pLannotate feature annotations shown in this document.]
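Description:
pCC20 is a C. elegans expression plasmid built on the pHW393 backbone that serves as a driver construct in the cGAL-UAS bipartite expression system. It is maintained in E. coli as a high-copy plasmid through a ColE1/pUC-type origin and is selected with ampicillin via the β-lactamase gene and its native promoter. Remnants of a pUC-style cloning region (a lacI fragment, CAP binding site, lac promoter and operator, and part of the multiple cloning site) are also present and are backbone carry-over rather than functional parts of the worm cassette.

The insert, recorded as Psra-9-GAL4-SK(DBD)-VP64, places a synthetic transcriptional activator under control of upstream regulatory sequence from the sra-9 chemoreceptor gene, which the record says drives expression specifically in the ASK sensory neurons. The activator combines a GAL4-type DNA-binding domain with VP64, a tandem array of the minimal herpes simplex VP16 activation domain. The automated annotation detects these as a GAL4 fragment and a short match to a VP16-repeat domain. It also labels several stretches in the first roughly 2 kb as fragments of the related gene sra-2, which probably reflects homologous genomic sequence carried within the promoter region rather than an intended coding payload, and a very short hit to a baculovirus promoter is likely spurious. No 3′ UTR or terminator is annotated, and the cloning sites are not stated.

In use, worms carrying this driver are combined with a UAS effector transgene, so that the activator produced in ASK binds the UAS sites and switches on any chosen reporter or effector in those neurons only.
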