Addgene plasmid #198783: pCC20
Purpose: Drives specific expression in the ASK neurons
Depositing lab: Paul Sternberg. Depositing organization: California Institute of Technology. Publication: A cGAL-UAS bipartite expression toolkit for Caenorhabditis elegans sensory neurons. Nava S, Palma W, Wan X, Oh JY, Gharib S, Wang H, Revanna JS, Tan M, Zhang M, Liu J, Chen CH, Lee JS, Perry B, Sternberg PW. Proc Natl Acad Sci U S A. 2023 Dec 19;120(51):e2221680120. doi: 10.1073/pnas.2221680120. Epub 2023 Dec 14. PubMed 38096407.
Backbone
  Vector backbone: pHW393
  Backbone size w/o insert (bp): 3611
  Vector type: Worm Expression
Growth in bacteria
  Bacterial resistance: Ampicillin, 100 μg/mL
  Growth temperature: 37°C
  Growth strain: DH5alpha
  Copy number: High Copy
Gene/Insert
  Gene/Insert name: Psra-9-GAL4-SK(DBD)-VP64
  Species: C. elegans (nematode)
  Insert size (bp): 3192
  Cloning method: Restriction Enzyme; 5′ cloning site Unknown (unknown if destroyed); 3′ cloning site Unknown (unknown if destroyed)
Terms and licenses: Academic/Nonprofit Terms; Industry Terms: Not Available to Industry
How to cite: pCC20 was a gift from Paul Sternberg (Addgene plasmid # 198783 ; http://n2t.net/addgene:198783 ; RRID:Addgene_198783)
