>Addgene plasmid #198783 | pCC20 | depositor partial sequence | sequence record 385037 | sra-9 promoter
GGAATGGTCTACGGACAAACTGGTTTACTCATCGAAAGACTTTGTGCTACTTTTTCGAAAGATTACAAGA
AAAAACAAAGTGCAATTAAATGTGCTGTTATTTCAATACTTGTTCTGATATGTAGTTCTTCAACAGGAAG
ACTGATTGTATGGGATGATCCCATTGATAAATATAATTTTGCATGCTATATTCCACCAAAAGAAAGTTAT
ATTAGGGCAAATCATTATTTTACAATGTGTGCTGTCCTGTCGACTATTAACTTTTGTATTTCTACATTTA
TTTTGAAATACAATAAACGATGCGAGTACCAGTCAGTTTTGTTGGAATTGAAGTAGCAATGATAATAAAA
TTTCAGAACTCGTTTCAAAGTTGGTGCTCGTTTTCAAAAGCAAGAACTGATAGAATCAACAAAAGCCATT
TGTTTCTTAACGGTTTCTCAATTTGTGGCAGTTTTTCTTAATTCATTCGGAATGATTGTTCTCGTATATA
TACAGGAAAGTATTTCTCATCGAATATTCAATTTGTTGGTTGTATGGCTTTATGTCAGTTCTACAAACTC
AACAATAAAACTATAAGAATTAGTATTTCAGGCGTTTCCTATTGTTGTTTTGATGTTTCCTGTTATATTA
GTTCATCAAATTCGTAGCAGTCGATGGCGCAGAGCTTTAAAAATTAAAGTTATAAAGAATGAGAAGCAGA
CGCAGGATGATCATATGAAGCATATGAAGAATATGTGGATTTAACAATTTTTATTCTGTTTGTAAATTAT
ATTTTGTTTCCATCCTGAACACTCCTTCTGGTTTCACATCGGATTCAAAAGTTAATTTATTTATTCAAAA
TGTGTTTTTATTTGAGTTGATGTTGTATCCGTAGATTTTCAATTTTAAGTTCGTTTTGACTGAAACATAT
TTTACTGGAATTTATTCATTTTAATATATGTCATGCTTTTTGCTTCTGAATAGGGAACCTATAAAGGCAA
TCATATTACTTTTGTTTTCGCTTTCAAAATTGAATTTCCCAATTTTCACTGACATAATTAACAACCAAAA
AACCTGTCTGAAGAAAATCGTGTTTTCCTTTTATGGCAAGCGTGTAAAATTGAATCTAACAAAGAGCCGG
AAGAAAATTGAAAAGTTTGATCAACTTAGACGTCACGTGGTTTGGTATAAAGACTATTTTCAATTCGAGG
TGTTCTTATAAGAATATATTGAAAACAACGTTTGTTTTGTCATGTTATGCTGATTGATTCGAAAAATATA
TTTTGCTTTGAAACTAAATTGAGCTCAAACTTATTATAATAAAAATGAATTGAAAATAAAAACTTTCCCT
ATTTTCCCTAACACTTTCATAAATCCCATTAAATACTTATATTGTAAATTTTTTTTTAGAAATCAACAAT
GTCGTATGTAAAGTGTGCTCCAGAAGAAATCATAGAAAGATTCGAAAGTATACATCAAAAATCATCTCAA
ATTGTCTATCTTGCAGCAATAATTTCCACATTTATTACGACATATTTTGCTATAAAAGTTATCTTTACCC
AATCTTTTTTCGAAATGTCCACAAAGATTCTATTAGTTCAAAACTTATTTTACACGAATTTATATCAATT
GTTCTACGGATTTGAAGCAATTGGAATGTTGTACAGAAGCTTCTTTCTCACAAATGAGCCTTGCCGTCGT
CAACACACATTCTGCATCGGACCGAAAACTGTTGGCAGTCTTATCAGCAAGAAAATCGATAAATTTCAGA
GTCCGTTTCAAAGTTCGAGCTCGATTCCAAAAGCAACAGCTGATCGAGTCAACTGAAGCCATTTGTTATT
TAACACTTTCCCAGTTTTTGGCAGTCTTTGTAAATTCATCGGGTCTTGTGATAATGTCCTTTATCTGGGA
CAGTATGTCTATTCAATTATTCTACGCTTTGATCGTTTGGCTCTATGTCAGTTTTTCTGCTATTTCACTA
TTTTCAATATAAAATTTTGCAGGCGTTCCCTGTTGTTGCATTGATGTTCCCCGTACTTTTGATTTATCAA
ATTCGAAAAAGTCGATCGCGGAGAGCTCTGAAGATTAAAGAAATTAAGAATGAGAAACAGACACAAGATG
ATCATATTAAGCAGATGACTGACATGTGGACTTAAGTTCGCCAGAAAAATAAGCTTTTATGCAGTTTTAT
GTGAAAGTGATTAATTGTTTCTATTTTATCACTGTTGAAAAATAAAAACTTAAAAATGTAAAAAAATCTG
CATATTTTTTAAACTACTTACAGTGTTGCAATACTGATATTTCCGCTTTTTAAGCAAATTCTAAATACCA
TTCACCAGTTAAAAAGTGCCGAAAACACATATCTCCAAAACATAAAAAATGAATAAATTATTTATGTTCA
GGTATGGTGCATGAAAAAAATTAACAAGTCATATAAGACGGAGTCGAGCTTCAAGTTTTGGAAAAATACA
TAATACGAGCTGATCAAGAAGAAACAATATTTCTGGTTTAATGTGAAAACACTTCACTTCCTTTTAATTT
CATATGCCAAATTTATTTGCATCTCTATTTTATAAATGTTACTGGAAAACATAAAACAGCCATGATTGTT
TTCAAAAAAGGATAACAACTTCAAACCCGCCAACAATGGTGATCTCTGATTTCGAAATTAGCTCAAAACG
TCAGAAAATTGTTCTGGTTTGGAAAAATGTTCTACATGAAACCCTCATTAGTATTTTTTTCACAGTCTGA
AAGAGATTTTTTTCAAAATGTCTAGAACCTTCTTTGTGATTGAACCTGATAAGTACATATTCAAAGCAGT
GTTTTTGAAAATTCATATGATTTTTTAATGTAAATCTTTCATAAGTGATCATATTCTCAGCAAGCTATTG
AAGCGCCTAGTAAAAGTAGCTTATTCATATCGACAATATATTTAAATCCTTTTGATACAAAAAACCATTT
TTCACCATTTGAATAATGTAAAAATCCCTCAAGTTTAAGAATTTCAAGATTTTAACCTGCAACGTGATCA
TTTGGGTTCAGTCAACTGAAAATAATTTCAAAATACGTTTTTTTTTCATATTTTCTTATTATTTTCATTT
TCTGAACTTGTATTGTTTGAAACTATCAATGTCATTTCAAGTATTAATTTTTTTTAAATATCTCCTAAAG
AACTTTTCTTATCACTTTTGTATTTTTCAGTTTCAAGATTTC
